>Addgene plasmid #247727 | pAAV-Syn1>WAChR_1m-G-mScarlet-Soma-E; WPRE3-BGH polyA; AmpR | addgene full sequence | sequence record 495866 | Addgene NGS Result
TCTAGACAACTTTGTATAGAAAAGTTGCTGCAGAGGGCCCTGCGTATGAGTGCAAGTGGGTTTTAGGACC
AGGATGAGGCGGGGTGGGGGTGCCTACCTGACGACCGACCCCGACCCACTGGACAAGCACCCAACCCCCA
TTCCCCAAATTGCGCATCCCCTATCAGAGAGGGGGAGGGGAAACAGGATGCGGCGAGGCGCGTGCGCACT
GCCAGCTTCAGCACCGCGGACAGTGCCTTCGCCCCCGCCTGGCGGCGCGCGCCACCGCCGCCTCAGCACT
GAAGGCGCGCTGACGTCACTCGCCGGTCCCCCGCAAACTCCCCTTCCCGGCCACCTTGGTCGCGTCCGCG
CCGCCGCCGGCCCAGCCGGACCGCACCACGCGAGGCGCGAGATAGGGGGGCACGGGCGCGACCATCTGCG
CTGCGGCGCCGGCGACTCAGCGCTGCCTCAGTCTGCGGTGGGCAGCGGAGGAGTCGTGTCGTGCCTGAGA
GCGCAGCAAGTTTGTACAAAAAAGCAGGCTGCCACCATGAGCGCCTGTCCTACACCCCCTACCGTGGTGG
CCCCCACAGATCAAAGCCCCAATCCTAACGGAGGCACCACCTCTTGTGCTCAGGCTGCCCCTTCTCCTCA
GATGAGCATGAATTACACCCTGCTTGCAACCATCGACGGATTTAGCGCCGTGATTCTGCTTGGAAGCGGC
GTGGTGTTCTGGTACTACTCTTGGAGGGGAACCGGCTTTGGAGCCCACCCCCATCCCAAGAGAAGACCCC
TGGAACTGAATACCCTGTCTGCCGCCATCGCCTTCTTAACCGGCCTGATGTACGTGGCCAAGACCAGCGA
CTTTGCTAGGGACAGCACCAGCGAGTTTAGCCTGAACAGGTACTGGTACCTGGACTACATCGTGACATGC
CCCCTGATCGTGATGGACCTGTGCTTCACCGTGGACGTGCCCTACAAGCTGGCCTTCACCGGCAGCACCG
CCGTGCTGCTGGTGATCGCCCTCGCCAGCTTCATCGTGAGGAGCCCCGAGAAGTACATCTACTTCGCTAT
CGGCTGCACCCTGTTTAGCATTTTCTTCTACTTCTTTTTCAACGAGGTGAGAAAGAGGATCAGGTACGTG
CCCGACTGCGCCAAGAAGGACCTGGAGAGGGCCATGTTCATCTTCTTCGGCTTCTGGCCCATGTTCCCCG
TGCTGTGGCTGCTGGGCTTTCACACCACCGGCGTGATCAGCGAGGAGGCCTTTGCTATCATTCACGCCTT
CCTAGACATTACCTGCAAGACCATTTTCGGCGTGTTCATGCTGAGGTGCAGACTGCACATCGAGGACTAC
GCCTGGGATGAGCTGAAAAGGCAGAGACAGGAGATCGACGAGGAGAATCAGAAAACCTTGACCGCCGCTG
GCGCCGATGGCGCCACCGTGATGATGCCCGTTGAAGAAGACGACCCCTACGCTAGCGGAGCGGCCGCCAA
GAGCAGGATCACCAGCGAGGGCGAGTACATCCCCCTGGACCAGATCGATATCAACGTGGTGAGCAAGGGC
GAGGCAGTGATCAAGGAGTTCATGCGGTTCAAGGTGCACATGGAGGGCTCCATGAACGGCCACGAGTTCG
AGATCGAGGGCGAGGGCGAGGGCCGCCCCTACGAGGGCACCCAGACCGCCAAGCTGAAGGTGACCAAGGG
TGGCCCCCTGCCCTTCTCCTGGGACATCCTGTCCCCTCAGTTCATGTACGGCTCCAGGGCCTTCACCAAG
CACCCCGCCGACATCCCCGACTACTATAAGCAGTCCTTCCCCGAGGGCTTCAAGTGGGACCGCGTGATGA
ACTTCGAGGACGGCGGCGCCGTGACCGTGACCCAGGACACCTCCCTGGAGGACGGCACCCTGATCTACAA
GGTGAAGCTCCGCGGCACCAACTTCCCTCCTGACGGCCCCGTAATGCAGAAGAAGACAATGGGCTGGGAA
GCGTCCACCGAGCGGTTGTACCCCGAGGACGGCGTGCTGAAGGGCGACATTAAGATGGCCCTGCGCCTGA
AGGACGGCGGGCGCTACCTGGCGGACTTCAAGACCACCTACAAGGCCAAGAAGCCCGTGCAGATGCCCGG
CGCCTACAACGTGGACCGCAAGTTGGACATCACCTCCCACAACGAGGACTACACCGTGGTGGAACAGTAC
GAACGCTCCGAGGGCCGCCACTCCACCGGCGGCATGGACGAGCTGTACAAGCAGTCCCAGCCCATCCTCA
ACACCAAGGAGATGGCCCCGCAGAGCAAGCCTCCAGAGGAGCTGGAGATGAGCAGCATGCCCAGCCCCGT
GGCCCCTCTGCCCGCACGCACGGAGGGCGTCATCGACATGCGGAGCATGTCCAGCATTGACAGCTTCATC
AGCTGTGCCACGGACTTCCCTGAAGCCACCAGATTCTTCTGCTACGAGAACGAGGTGTAAACCCAGCTTT
CTTGTACAAAGTGGGAATTCATAATCAACCTCTGGATTACAAAATTTGTGAAAGATTGACTGGTATTCTT
AACTATGTTGCTCCTTTTACGCTATGTGGATACGCTGCTTTAATGCCTTTGTATCATGCTATTGCTTCCC
GTATGGCTTTCATTTTCTCCTCCTTGTATAAATCCTGGTTAGTTCTTGCCACGGCGGAACTCATCGCCGC
CTGCCTTGCCCGCTGCTGGACAGGGGCTCGGCTGTTGGGCACTGACAATTCCGTGGTGGAATTCCTAGAG
CTCGCTGATCAGCCTCGACTGTGCCTTCTAGTTGCCAGCCATCTGTTGTTTGCCCCTCCCCCGTGCCTTC
CTTGACCCTGGAAGGTGCCACTCCCACTGTCCTTTCCTAATAAAATGAGGAAATTGCATCGCATTGTCTG
AGTAGGTGTCATTCTATTCTGGGGGGTGGGGTGGGGCAGGACAGCAAGGGGGAGGATTGGGAAGAGAATA
GCAGGCATGCTGGGGAGGGCCGC
Features (pLannotate 1.2.2; 10 found; start..end, strand, type, name):
      7..27      +  protein_bind   attB4: mutant version of attB; core recombination site for the Gateway® BP reaction BP Clonase™
     49..496     +  promoter       hSyn promoter: human synapsin I promoter; confers neuron-specific expression (Kügler et al., 2003)
    497..517     +  protein_bind   attB1: mutant version of attB; core recombination site for the Gateway® BP reaction BP Clonase™
   1469..1528    +  CDS            KCNJ2 (fragment): KCNJ2_HUMAN - Also known as IRK1. Experimental evidence at protein level: Swiss-Prot protein existence level 1. Probably participates in establishing action potential waveform and excitability of neuronal and muscle tissues. Inward rectifier potassium channels are characterized by a greater tendency to allow potassium to flow into the cell rather than out of it. Their voltage dependence is regulated by the concentration of extracellular potassium; as external potassium is raised, the voltage range of the channel opening shifts to more positive voltages. The inward rectification is mainly due t
   1527..2221    +  CDS            mScarlet (fragment): bright monomeric red fluorescent protein evolved from a synthetic template (Bindels et al., 2016)
   2222..2416    +  CDS            Kcnb1 (fragment): KCNB1_MOUSE - Experimental evidence at protein level: Swiss-Prot protein existence level 1. Voltage-gated potassium channel that mediates transmembrane potassium transport in excitable membranes, primarily in the brain, but also in the pancreas and cardiovascular system. Contributes to the regulation of the action potential (AP) repolarization, duration and frequency of repetitive AP firing in neurons, muscle cells and endocrine cells and plays a role in homeostatic attenuation of electrical excitability throughout the brain (PubMed:14684365, PubMed:19383458, PubMed:24494598). Plays also a rol
   2444..2464    -  protein_bind   attB2: mutant version of attB; core recombination site for the Gateway® BP reaction BP Clonase™
   2473..2630    +  misc_feature   WPRE (fragment): woodchuck hepatitis virus posttranscriptional regulatory element
   2636..2718    +  misc_feature   WPRE (fragment): woodchuck hepatitis virus posttranscriptional regulatory element
   2749..2860    +  polyA_signal   bGH poly(A) signal: bovine growth hormone polyadenylation signal
