[The description below was written by a language model from this plasmid's Addgene catalogue record and pLannotate feature annotations shown in this document.]
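Description:
pAAV-Syn1>WAChR_1m-G-mScarlet-Soma-E; WPRE3-BGH polyA; AmpR is an AAV transfer plasmid built on a commercial pAAV[Exp] backbone for neuron-specific expression of an excitatory opsin in mammalian cells. It is a high-copy plasmid selected with ampicillin in bacteria. The payload was made by gene synthesis and is a single synthetic fusion protein. It consists of the WAChR-1m opsin (a variant carrying S122L and F240A substitutions), followed by a Kir2.1-derived Golgi trafficking signal, the monomeric red fluorescent protein mScarlet, a Kv2.1-derived soma-targeting motif, and a Kir2.1 ER export signal. The human synapsin I promoter restricts transcription to neurons. The trafficking signals promote movement of the opsin through the secretory pathway to the plasma membrane, the Kv2.1 segment concentrates it at the cell body, and mScarlet marks expressing cells. A compact WPRE3 element, which enhances transcript stability and expression, and a bovine growth hormone polyadenylation signal complete the cassette. Their small size helps conserve AAV packaging capacity.

The annotated sequence record is only 2,963 nt and covers the expression cassette rather than the whole plasmid. It shows the hSyn promoter flanked by attB4 and attB1 Gateway-type recombination scars, the KCNJ2, mScarlet and Kcnb1 fragments, an attB2 site, two WPRE fragments and the bGH poly(A). The opsin coding region presumably occupies the unannotated stretch between attB1 and the KCNJ2 fragment. The short ER export tag is also not called. The AAV inverted terminal repeats, bacterial origin and ampicillin resistance gene implied by the catalogue entry do not appear in this table. The associated work describes WAChRs as excitatory opsins sensitive to indoor lighting, so the construct is suited to producing AAV for soma-targeted optogenetic activation of neurons at low light levels.
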