Addgene plasmid #247727: pAAV-Syn1>WAChR_1m-G-mScarlet-Soma-E; WPRE3-BGH polyA; AmpR
Purpose: Neuron-specific expression of WAChR-1m opsin fusion protein: {WAChR-1m}-{Kir2.1 Golgi tag}-{mScarlet}-{Kv2.1 soma tag}-{Kir2.1 ER tag}
Depositing lab: Alexander Naka. Depositing organization: Science Corporation. Publication: WAChRs are excitatory opsins sensitive to indoor lighting. Tose AJ, Nava AA, McGrath SN, Mardinly AR, Naka A. bioRxiv 2025.09.12.675947; doi: https://doi.org/10.1101/2025.09.12.675947.
Backbone
  Vector backbone: pAAV[Exp]
  Backbone manufacturer: Vectorbuilder
  Vector type: Mammalian Expression, AAV
Growth in bacteria
  Bacterial resistance: Ampicillin, 100 μg/mL
  Growth temperature: 30°C
  Growth strain: NEB Stable
  Copy number: High Copy
Gene/Insert
  Gene/Insert name: WAChR_1m-G-mScarlet-Soma-E
  Species: Synthetic
  Mutation: S122L/F240A
  Promoter: hSyn1
  Tag / fusion protein: mScarlet (C terminal on insert)
  Cloning method: Gene Synthesis
Terms and licenses: Academic/Nonprofit Terms; Industry Terms: Not Available to Industry
Depositor comments: Please visit https://doi.org/10.1101/2025.09.12.675947 for bioRxiv preprint.
How to cite: pAAV-Syn1>WAChR_1m-G-mScarlet-Soma-E; WPRE3-BGH polyA; AmpR was a gift from Alexander Naka (Addgene plasmid # 247727 ; http://n2t.net/addgene:247727 ; RRID:Addgene_247727)
