>Addgene plasmid #247727 | pAAV-Syn1>WAChR_1m-G-mScarlet-Soma-E; WPRE3-BGH polyA; AmpR | depositor partial sequence | sequence record 487668 | WAChR_1m-G-mScarlet-Soma-E
ATGAGCGCCTGTCCTACACCCCCTACCGTGGTGGCCCCCACAGATCAAAGCCCCAATCCTAACGGAGGCA
CCACCTCTTGTGCTCAGGCTGCCCCTTCTCCTCAGATGAGCATGAATTACACCCTGCTTGCAACCATCGA
CGGATTTAGCGCCGTGATTCTGCTTGGAAGCGGCGTGGTGTTCTGGTACTACTCTTGGAGGGGAACCGGC
TTTGGAGCCCACCCCCATCCCAAGAGAAGACCCCTGGAACTGAATACCCTGTCTGCCGCCATCGCCTTCT
TAACCGGCCTGATGTACGTGGCCAAGACCAGCGACTTTGCTAGGGACAGCACCAGCGAGTTTAGCCTGAA
CAGGTACTGGTACCTGGACTACATCGTGACATGCCCCCTGATCGTGATGGACCTGTGCTTCACCGTGGAC
GTGCCCTACAAGCTGGCCTTCACCGGCAGCACCGCCGTGCTGCTGGTGATCGCCCTCGCCAGCTTCATCG
TGAGGAGCCCCGAGAAGTACATCTACTTCGCTATCGGCTGCACCCTGTTTAGCATTTTCTTCTACTTCTT
TTTCAACGAGGTGAGAAAGAGGATCAGGTACGTGCCCGACTGCGCCAAGAAGGACCTGGAGAGGGCCATG
TTCATCTTCTTCGGCTTCTGGCCCATGTTCCCCGTGCTGTGGCTGCTGGGCTTTCACACCACCGGCGTGA
TCAGCGAGGAGGCCTTTGCTATCATTCACGCCTTCCTAGACATTACCTGCAAGACCATTTTCGGCGTGTT
CATGCTGAGGTGCAGACTGCACATCGAGGACTACGCCTGGGATGAGCTGAAAAGGCAGAGACAGGAGATC
GACGAGGAGAATCAGAAAACCTTGACCGCCGCTGGCGCCGATGGCGCCACCGTGATGATGCCCGTTGAAG
AAGACGACCCCTACGCTAGCGGAGCGGCCGCCAAGAGCAGGATCACCAGCGAGGGCGAGTACATCCCCCT
GGACCAGATCGATATCAACGTGGTGAGCAAGGGCGAGGCAGTGATCAAGGAGTTCATGCGGTTCAAGGTG
CACATGGAGGGCTCCATGAACGGCCACGAGTTCGAGATCGAGGGCGAGGGCGAGGGCCGCCCCTACGAGG
GCACCCAGACCGCCAAGCTGAAGGTGACCAAGGGTGGCCCCCTGCCCTTCTCCTGGGACATCCTGTCCCC
TCAGTTCATGTACGGCTCCAGGGCCTTCACCAAGCACCCCGCCGACATCCCCGACTACTATAAGCAGTCC
TTCCCCGAGGGCTTCAAGTGGGACCGCGTGATGAACTTCGAGGACGGCGGCGCCGTGACCGTGACCCAGG
ACACCTCCCTGGAGGACGGCACCCTGATCTACAAGGTGAAGCTCCGCGGCACCAACTTCCCTCCTGACGG
CCCCGTAATGCAGAAGAAGACAATGGGCTGGGAAGCGTCCACCGAGCGGTTGTACCCCGAGGACGGCGTG
CTGAAGGGCGACATTAAGATGGCCCTGCGCCTGAAGGACGGCGGGCGCTACCTGGCGGACTTCAAGACCA
CCTACAAGGCCAAGAAGCCCGTGCAGATGCCCGGCGCCTACAACGTGGACCGCAAGTTGGACATCACCTC
CCACAACGAGGACTACACCGTGGTGGAACAGTACGAACGCTCCGAGGGCCGCCACTCCACCGGCGGCATG
GACGAGCTGTACAAGCAGTCCCAGCCCATCCTCAACACCAAGGAGATGGCCCCGCAGAGCAAGCCTCCAG
AGGAGCTGGAGATGAGCAGCATGCCCAGCCCCGTGGCCCCTCTGCCCGCACGCACGGAGGGCGTCATCGA
CATGCGGAGCATGTCCAGCATTGACAGCTTCATCAGCTGTGCCACGGACTTCCCTGAAGCCACCAGATTC
TTCTGCTACGAGAACGAGGTG
